Addgene plasmid #34953: pCS2+8NeGFP
Purpose: (Empty Backbone)
Depositing lab: Amro Hamdoun. Depositing organization: University of California, San Diego (UCSD). Publication: Localization and Substrate Selectivity of Sea Urchin Multidrug (MDR) Efflux Transporters. Gokirmak T, Campanale JP, Shipp LE, Moy GW, Tao H, Hamdoun A. J Biol Chem. 2012 Nov 2. 10.1074/jbc.M112.424879 PubMed 23124201.
Backbone
  Vector backbone: pCS2+
  Backbone manufacturer: Turner and Weintraub (1994)
  Backbone size (bp): 4095
  Modifications to backbone: Four 8bp cutter restriction enzymes (AscI, PacI, FseI, AsiSI) were introduced.
  Vector type: Mammalian Expression ; Sea urchin, zebrafish, Xenopus
  Promoter: SP6
  Tag / fusion protein: eGFP (N terminal on backbone)
Growth in bacteria
  Bacterial resistance: Ampicillin, 100 μg/mL
  Growth temperature: 37°C
  Growth strain: DH10B
  Copy number: High Copy
Terms and licenses: Academic/Nonprofit Terms; Industry Terms: Not Available to Industry
How to cite: pCS2+8NeGFP was a gift from Amro Hamdoun (Addgene plasmid # 34953 ; http://n2t.net/addgene:34953 ; RRID:Addgene_34953)
