[The description below was written by a language model from this plasmid's Addgene catalogue record and pLannotate feature annotations shown in this document.]
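Description:
pCS2+8NeGFP is an empty expression backbone derived from pCS2+. It is used to make N-terminal eGFP fusion proteins in mammalian cells and in embryos of sea urchin, zebrafish and Xenopus. The sequenced plasmid is 4,854 nt. It is maintained in E. coli as a high-copy plasmid through a ColE1/pUC-type origin, with ampicillin selection provided by β-lactamase under its own promoter. An f1 phage origin is also present, and remnants of the lac region (lac promoter and operator, CAP site, and lacI and lacZα fragments) are carried over from the parental cloning vector.

The expression unit begins with the simian cytomegalovirus IE94 enhancer/promoter, which drives transcription from the DNA in transfected or injected cells. An SP6 promoter follows directly, so capped mRNA can be synthesised in vitro from the same template, the usual route for microinjection into eggs and embryos. Next comes the GFP coding sequence, placed so that a gene of interest cloned downstream of it is expressed with eGFP at its N terminus. An SV40 polyadenylation signal terminates the unit. A partial T7 promoter and a T3 promoter sit on the opposite strand, flanking the poly(A) region, and could be used for antisense transcription.

According to the record, the backbone was modified by adding recognition sites for four 8-bp cutters (AscI, PacI, FseI, AsiSI). These enzymes cut rarely, which makes it easier to insert long coding sequences. The feature table does not annotate these sites, so their exact positions are not given. The associated work used the vector series to study the localization of sea urchin multidrug efflux transporters.
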