Features (pLannotate 1.2.2; 15 found; start..end, strand, type, name):
     40..1017    +  promoter       CMV IE94 promoter: enhancer/promoter region of simian cytomegalovirus major immediate early transcription unit IE94
   1052..1070    +  promoter       SP6 promoter: promoter for bacteriophage SP6 RNA polymerase
   1117..1830    +  CDS            GFP: green fluorescent protein
   1901..1918    -  promoter       T7 promoter (fragment): promoter for bacteriophage T7 RNA polymerase
   1923..2057    -  polyA_signal   SV40 poly(A) signal: SV40 polyadenylation signal
   2170..2188    -  promoter       T3 promoter: promoter for bacteriophage T3 RNA polymerase
   2233..2249    -  protein_bind   lac operator: The lac repressor binds to the lac operator to inhibit transcription in E. coli. This inhibition can be relieved by adding lactose or isopropyl-β-D-thiogalactopyranoside (IPTG). lac repressor encoded by lacI
   2257..2287    -  promoter       lac promoter: promoter for the E. coli lac operon
   2302..2323    -  protein_bind   CAP binding site: CAP binding activates transcription in the presence of cAMP. E. coli catabolite activator protein
   2336..2428    -  CDS            lacI (fragment): lac repressor; lacI; The lac repressor binds to the lac operator to inhibit transcription in E. coli. This inhibition can be relieved by adding lactose or isopropyl-β-D-thiogalactopyranoside (IPTG).
   2611..3199    -  rep_origin     ori: high-copy-number ColE1/pMB1/pBR322/pUC origin of replication
   3370..4230    -  CDS            AmpR: β-lactamase; bla; confers resistance to ampicillin, carbenicillin, and related antibiotics
   4231..4335    -  promoter       AmpR promoter: bla
   4388..4816    -  rep_origin     f1 ori (sequence partly withheld): f1 bacteriophage origin of replication; arrow indicates direction of (+) strand synthesis
   4821..33      -  CDS            lacZα (fragment) (across the origin): LacZα fragment of β-galactosidase; lacZ fragment
>Addgene plasmid #34953 | pCS2+8NeGFP | addgene full sequence | sequence record 254788 | Addgene NGS Result
CGATCGGTGCGGGCCTCTTCGCTATTACGCCAGTCGACCGCCAATTCAATATGGCGTATATGGACTCATG
CCAATTCAATATGGTGGATCTGGACCTGTGCCAATTCAATATGGCGTATATGGACTCGTGCCAATTCAAT
ATGGTGGATCTGGACCCCAGCCAATTCAATATGGCGGACTTGGCACCATGCCAATTCAATATGGCGGACC
TGGCACTGTGCCAACTGGGGAGGGGTCTACTTGGCACGGTGCCAAGTTTGAGGAGGGGTCTTGGCCCTGT
GCCAAGTCCGCCATATTGAATTGGCATGGTGCCAATAATGGCGGCCATATTGGCTATATGCCAGGATCAA
TATATAGGCAATATCCAATATGGCCCTATGCCAATATGGCTATTGGCCAGGTTCAATACTATGTATTGGC
CCTATGCCATATAGTATTCCATATATGGGTTTTCCTATTGACGTAGATAGCCCCTCCCAATGGGCGGTCC
CATATACCATATATGGGGCTTCCTAATACCGCCCATAGCCACTCCCCCATTGACGTCAATGGTCTCTATA
TATGGTCTTTCCTATTGACGTCATATGGGCGGTCCTATTGACGTATATGGCGCCTCCCCCATTGACGTCA
ATTACGGTAAATGGCCCGCCTGGCTCAATGCCCATTGACGTCAATAGGACCACCCACCATTGACGTCAAT
GGGATGGCTCATTGCCCATTCATATCCGTTCTCACGCCCCCTATTGACGTCAATGACGGTAAATGGCCCA
CTTGGCAGTACATCAATATCTATTAATAGTAACTTGGCAAGTACATTACTATTGGAAGTACGCCAGGGTA
CATTGGCAGTACTCCCATTGACGTCAATGGCGGTAAATGGCCCGCGATGGCTGCCAAGTACATCCCCATT
GACGTCAATGGGGAGGGGCAATGACGCAAATGGGCGTTCCATTGACGTAAATGGGCGGTAGGCGTGCCTA
ATGGGAGGTCTATATAAGCAATGCTCGTTTAGGGAACCGCCATTCTGCCTGGGGACGTCGGAGCAAGCTT
GATTTAGGTGACACTATAGAATACAAGCTACTTGTTCTTTTTGCAGGATCCACTAGTCATCGATTGATGA
GTAAAGGAGAAGAACTTTTCACTGGAGTTGTCCCAATTCTTGTTGAATTAGATGGTGATGTTAATGGGCA
CAAATTTTCTGTCAGTGGAGAGGGTGAAGGTGATGCAACATACGGAAAACTTACCCTTAAATTTATTTGC
ACTACTGGAAAACTACCTGTTCCATGGCCAACACTTGTCACTACTCTCACTTATGGTGTTCAATGCTTTT
CAAGATACCCAGATCATATGAAACGGCATGACTTTTTCAAGAGTGCCATGCCCGAAGGTTATGTACAGGA
AAGAACTATATTTTTCAAAGATGACGGGAACTACAAGACACGTGCTGAAGTCAAGTTTGAAGGTGATACC
CTTGTTAATAGAATCGAGTTAAAAGGTATTGATTTTAAAGAAGATGGAAACATTCTTGGACACAAATTGG
AATACAACTATAACTCACACAATGTATACATCATGGCAGACAAACAAAAGAATGGAATCAAAGTTAACTT
CAAAATTAGACACAACATTGAAGATGGAAGCGTTCAACTAGCAGACCATTATCAACAAAATACTCCAATT
GGCGATGGCCCTGTCCTTTTACCAGACAACCATTACCTGTCCACACAATCTGCCCTTTCGAAAGATCCCA
ACGAAAAGAGAGACCACATGGTCCTTCTTGAGTTTGTAACAGCTGCTGGGATTACACATGGCATGGATGA
ACTATACAAAGAATTCGGAGCCGGCGCGCCATTAATTAAAGGCCGGCCAGCGATCGCCAAGGCCTCTCGA
GCCTCTAGAACTATAGTGAGTCGTATTACGTAGATCCAGACATGATAAGATACATTGATGAGTTTGGACA
AACCACAACTAGAATGCAGTGAAAAAAATGCTTTATTTGTGAAATTTGTGATGCTATTGCTTTATTTGTA
ACCATTATAAGCTGCAATAAACAAGTTAACAACAACAATTGCATTCATTTTATGTTTCAGGTTCAGGGGG
AGGTGTGGGAGGTTTTTTAATTCGCGGCCGCGGCGCCAATGCATTGGGCCCGGTACCCAGCTTTTGTTCC
CTTTAGTGAGGGTTAATTGCGCGCTTGGCGTAATCATGGTCATAGCTGTTTCCTGTGTGAAATTGTTATC
CGCTCACAATTCCACACAACATACGAGCCGGGAGCATAAAGTGTAAAGCCTGGGGTGCCTAATGAGTGAG
CTAACTCACATTAATTGCGTTGCGCTCACTGCCCGCTTTCCAGTCGGGAAACCTGTCGTGCCAGCTGCAT
TAATGAATCGGCCAACGCGCGGGGAGAGGCGGTTTGCGTATTGGGCGCTCTTCCGCTTCCTCGCTCACTG
ACTCGCTGCGCTCGGTCGTTCGGCTGCGGCGAGCGGTATCAGCTCACTCAAAGGCGGTAATACGGTTATC
CACAGAATCAGGGGATAACGCAGGAAAGAACATGTGAGCAAAAGGCCAGCAAAAGGCCAGGAACCGTAAA
AAGGCCGCGTTGCTGGCGTTTTTCCATAGGCTCCGCCCCCCTGACGAGCATCACAAAAATCGACGCTCAA
GTCAGAGGTGGCGAAACCCGACAGGACTATAAAGATACCAGGCGTTTCCCCCTGGAAGCTCCCTCGTGCG
CTCTCCTGTTCCGACCCTGCCGCTTACCGGATACCTGTCCGCCTTTCTCCCTTCGGGAAGCGTGGCGCTT
TCTCATAGCTCACGCTGTAGGTATCTCAGTTCGGTGTAGGTCGTTCGCTCCAAGCTGGGCTGTGTGCACG
AACCCCCCGTTCAGCCCGACCGCTGCGCCTTATCCGGTAACTATCGTCTTGAGTCCAACCCGGTAAGACA
CGACTTATCGCCACTGGCAGCAGCCACTGGTAACAGGATTAGCAGAGCGAGGTATGTAGGCGGTGCTACA
GAGTTCTTGAAGTGGTGGCCTAACTACGGCTACACTAGAAGAACAGTATTTGGTATCTGCGCTCTGCTGA
AGCCAGTTACCTTCGGAAAAAGAGTTGGTAGCTCTTGATCCGGCAAACAAACCACCGCTGGTAGCGGTGG
TTTTTTTGTTTGCAAGCAGCAGATTACGCGCAGAAAAAAAGGATCTCAAGAAGATCCTTTGATCTTTTCT
ACGGGGTCTGACGCTCAGTGGAACGAAAACTCACGTTAAGGGATTTTGGTCATGAGATTATCAAAAAGGA
TCTTCACCTAGATCCTTTTAAATTAAAAATGAAGTTTTAAATCAATCTAAAGTATATATGAGTAAACTTG
GTCTGACAGTTACCAATGCTTAATCAGTGAGGCACCTATCTCAGCGATCTGTCTATTTCGTTCATCCATA
GTTGCCTGACTCCCCGTCGTGTAGATAACTACGATACGGGAGGGCTTACCATCTGGCCCCAGTGCTGCAA
TGATACCGCGAGACCCACGCTCACCGGCTCCAGATTTATCAGCAATAAACCAGCCAGCCGGAAGGGCCGA
GCGCAGAAGTGGTCCTGCAACTTTATCCGCCTCCATCCAGTCTATTAATTGTTGCCGGGAAGCTAGAGTA
AGTAGTTCGCCAGTTAATAGTTTGCGCAACGTTGTTGCCATTGCTACAGGCATCGTGGTGTCACGCTCGT
CGTTTGGTATGGCTTCATTCAGCTCCGGTTCCCAACGATCAAGGCGAGTTACATGATCCCCCATGTTGTG
CAAAAAAGCGGTTAGCTCCTTCGGTCCTCCGATCGTTGTCAGAAGTAAGTTGGCCGCAGTGTTATCACTC
ATGGTTATGGCAGCACTGCATAATTCTCTTACTGTCATGCCATCCGTAAGATGCTTTTCTGTGACTGGTG
AGTACTCAACCAAGTCATTCTGAGAATAGTGTATGCGGCGACCGAGTTGCTCTTGCCCGGCGTCAATACG
GGATAATACCGCGCCACATAGCAGAACTTTAAAAGTGCTCATCATTGGAAAACGTTCTTCGGGGCGAAAA
CTCTCAAGGATCTTACCGCTGTTGAGATCCAGTTCGATGTAACCCACTCGTGCACCCAACTGATCTTCAG
CATCTTTTACTTTCACCAGCGTTTCTGGGTGAGCAAAAACAGGAAGGCAAAATGCCGCAAAAAAGGGAAT
AAGGGCGACACGGAAATGTTGAATACTCATACTCTTCCTTTTTCAATATTATTGAAGCATTTATCAGGGT
TATTGTCTCATGAGCGGATACATATTTGAATGTATTTAGAAAAATAAACAAATAGGGGTTCCGCGCACAT
TTCCCCGAAAAGTGCCACCTAAATTGTAAGCGTTAATATTTTGTTAAAATTCGCGTTAAATTTTTGTTAA
ATCAGCTCATTTTTTAACCAATAGGCCGAAATCGGCAAAATCCCTTATAAATCAAAAGAATAGACCGAGA
TAGGGT
[37 nt withheld, positions 4487-4523]
AAAGAACGTGGACTCCAACGTCAAAGG
[49 nt withheld, positions 4551-4599]
T
[91 nt withheld, positions 4601-4691]
G
[124 nt withheld, positions 4693-4816]
CCCATTCGCCATTCAGGCTGCGCAACTGTTGGGAAGGG
