>Addgene plasmid #34953 | pCS2+8NeGFP | depositor partial sequence | sequence record 42921 | pCS2+8NeGFP sequence 1256 bps
CATTGGCAGTACTCCCATTGACGTCAATGGCGGTAAATGGCCCGCGATGGCTGCCAAGTACATCCCCCAT
TGACGTCAATGGGGAGGGGCAATGACGCAAATGGGCGTTCCATTGACGTAAATGGGCGGTAGGCGTGCCT
AATGGGAGGTCTATATAAGCAATGCTCGTTTAGGGAACCGCCATTCTGCCTGGGGACGTCGGAGCAAGCT
TGATTTAGGTGACACTATAGAATACAAGCTACTTGTTCTTTTTGCAGGATCCACTAGTCATCGATTGATG
AGTAAAGGAGAAGAACTTTTCACTGGAGTTGTCCCAATTCTTGTTGAATTAGATGGTGATGTTAATGGGC
ACAAATTTTCTGTCAGTGGAGAGGGTGAAGGTGATGCAACATACGGAAAACTTACCCTTAAATTTATTTG
CACTACTGGAAAACTACCTGTTCCATGGCCAACACTTGTCACTACTCTCACTTATGGTGTTCAATGCTTT
TCAAGATACCCAGATCATATGAAACGGCATGACTTTTTCAAGAGTGCCATGCCCGAAGGTTATGTACAGG
AAAGAACTATATTTTTCAAAGATGACGGGAACTACAAGACACGTGCTGAAGTCAAGTTTGAAGGTGATAC
CCTTGTTAATAGAATCGAGTTAAAAGGTATTGATTTTAAAGAAGATGGAAACATTCTTGGACACAAATTG
GAATACAACTATAACTCACACAATGTATACATCATGGCAGACAAACAAAAGAATGGAATCAAAGTTAACT
TCAAAATTAGACACAACATTGAAGATGGAAGCGTTCAACTAGCAGACCATTATCAACAAAATACTCCAAT
TGGCGATGGCCCTGTCCTTTTACCAGACAACCATTACCTGTCCACACAATCTGCCCTTTCGAAAGATCCC
AACGAAAAGAGAGACCACATGGTCCTTCTTGAGTTTGTAACAGCTGCTGGGATTACACATGGCATGGATG
AACTATACAAAGAATTCGGAGCCGGCGCGCCATTAATTAAAGGCCGGCCAGCGATCGCCAAGGCCTCTCG
AGCCTCTAGAACTATAGTGAGTCGTATTACGTAGATCCAGACATGATAAGATACATTGATGAGTTTGGAC
AAACCACAACTAGAATGCAGTGAAAAAAATGCTTTATTTGTGAAATTTGTGATGCTATTGCTTTATTTGT
AACCATTATAAGCTGCAATAAACAAGTTAACAACAACAATTGCATTCATTTTATGTTTCAGGTTCA
