>Addgene plasmid #34953 | pCS2+8NeGFP | addgene partial sequence | sequence record 45232 | CMV_fwd
ACCGCCATTCTGCCTGGGGACGTCGGAGCAAGCTTGATTTAGGTGACACTATAGAATACAAGCTACTTGT
TCTTTTTGCAGGATCCACTAGTCATCGATTGATGAGTAAAGGAGAAGAACTTTTCACTGGAGTTGTCCCA
ATTCTTGTTGAATTAGATGGTGATGTTAATGGGCACAAATTTTCTGTCAGTGGAGAGGGTGAAGGTGATG
CAACATACGGAAAACTTACCCTTAAATTTATTTGCACTACTGGAAAACTACCTGTTCCATGGCCAACACT
TGTCACTACTCTCACTTATGGTGTTCAATGCTTTTCAAGATACCCAGATCATATGAAACGGCATGACTTT
TTCAAGAGTGCCATGCCCGAAGGTTATGTACAGGAAAGAACTATATTTTTCAAAGATGACGGGAACTACA
AGACACGTGCTGAAGTCAAGTTTGAAGGTGATACCCTTGTTAATAGAATCGAGTTAAAAGGTATTGATTT
TAAAGAAGATGGAAACATTCTTGGACACAAATTGGAATACAACTATAACTCACACAATGTATACATCATG
GCAGACAAACAAAAGAATGGAATCAAAGTTAACTTCAAAATTAGACACAACATTGAAGATGGAAGCGTTC
AACTAGCAGACCATTATCAACAAAATACTCCAATTGGCGATGGCCCTGTCCTTTTACCAGACAACCATTA
CCTGTCCACACAATCTGCCCTTTCGAAAGATCCCAACGAAAAGAGAGACCACATGGTCCTTCTTGAGTTT
GTAACAGCTGCTGGGATTACACATGGCATGGATGAACTATACAAAGAATTCGGAGCCGGCGCGCCATTAA
TTAAAGGCCGGCCAGCGATCGCC
